Addgene plasmid #77304: NPR1 gRNA (BRDN0001149121)
Purpose: 3rd generation lentiviral gRNA plasmid targeting human NPR1
Depositing lab: John Doench & David Root. Depositing organization: Broad Institute. Publication: Optimized sgRNA design to maximize activity and minimize off-target effects of CRISPR-Cas9. Doench JG, Fusi N, Sullender M, Hegde M, Vaimberg EW, Donovan KF, Smith I, Tothova Z, Wilen C, Orchard R, Virgin HW, Listgarten J, Root DE. Nat Biotechnol. 2016 Jan 18. doi: 10.1038/nbt.3437. PubMed 26780180.
Backbone
  Vector backbone: lentiGuide-Puro
  Backbone manufacturer: Zhang Lab (Addgene plasmid # 52963)
  Vector type: Mammalian Expression, Lentiviral, CRISPR
  Selectable markers: Puromycin
Growth in bacteria
  Bacterial resistance: Ampicillin, 100 μg/mL
  Growth temperature: 37°C
  Growth strain: DH5alpha
  Copy number: High Copy
Gene/Insert
  Gene/Insert name: NPR1 (alt names: NPR1; NM_000906.3)
  gRNA/shRNA sequence: CCTCAAGTCATCCAACTGCG
  Species: H. sapiens (human)
  Entrez Gene: NPR1 (a.k.a. ANPRA, ANPa, GUC2A, GUCY2A, NPRA)
  Promoter: hU6
  Cloning method: Unknown
  Sequencing primers: 5′ U6-F; 3′ pS2-R
Terms and licenses: Academic/Nonprofit Terms; Industry Terms: Not Available to Industry
Depositor comments: The gRNA was designed to target the following Genbank reference sequence(s): NM_000906.3. Note that this plasmid does NOT contain Cas9. It should be used in conjunction with lentiCas9-Blast (Addgene #52962) or otherwise with cell lines already expressing Cas9. Browse the full kinome gRNA library at http://www.addgene.org/pooled-library/broadgpp-human-kinome/ or visit http://www.broadinstitute.org/rnai/public/ for detailed protocols and information.
How to cite: NPR1 gRNA (BRDN0001149121) was a gift from John Doench & David Root (Addgene plasmid # 77304 ; http://n2t.net/addgene:77304 ; RRID:Addgene_77304)
