[The description below was written by a language model from this plasmid's Addgene catalogue record and pLannotate feature annotations shown in this document.]
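Description:
NPR1 gRNA (BRDN0001149121) is a third-generation lentiviral guide RNA plasmid built on the lentiGuide-Puro backbone and designed to target human NPR1, the natriuretic peptide receptor gene also known as NPRA or GUCY2A. It is propagated in E. coli as a high-copy plasmid through a ColE1/pUC-type origin with ampicillin selection from the β-lactamase gene. The backbone also carries an f1 origin, an SV40 origin and polyadenylation signal, and remnants of a lac/T7/T3 cloning region.

The lentiviral transfer cassette starts with an RSV promoter fused to a truncated HIV-1 5' LTR, which makes genomic RNA production in packaging cells independent of Tat. This is followed by the Ψ packaging signal with a partial gag sequence, the Rev response element for Rev-dependent nuclear export, and a cPPT/CTS that aids nuclear import of the viral genome. The cassette ends in a self-inactivating ΔU3 3' LTR. Within it, a human U6 RNA polymerase III promoter drives the NPR1-specific spacer joined to the Streptococcus pyogenes Cas9 guide scaffold. A separate EF-1α core promoter with its intron A expresses puromycin N-acetyltransferase so that transduced mammalian cells can be selected, and a downstream WPRE boosts transcript expression.

The plasmid does not encode Cas9, so it must be paired with a separate Cas9 lentiviral vector or used in cells that already express the nuclease. The guide was designed against a single NPR1 reference transcript and belongs to a human kinome gRNA collection produced with optimized sgRNA design rules. Its typical use is CRISPR knockout of NPR1 in human cells.
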