Features (pLannotate 1.2.2; 29 found; start..end, strand, type, name):
     14..80      +  CDS            small t antigen (fragment): SV40 (simian virus 40) small t antigen
    106..317     +  promoter       EF-1α core promoter: core promoter for human elongation factor EF-1α
    318..1256    +  intron         EF-1α intron A: intron upstream of the start codon of human EF-1α
   1278..1877    +  CDS            PuroR (fragment): puromycin N-acetyltransferase; pac from Streptomyces; confers resistance to puromycin
   1893..2481    +  misc_feature   WPRE: woodchuck hepatitis virus posttranscriptional regulatory element
   2532..2551    +  misc_feature   cPPT/CTS (fragment): central polypurine tract and central termination sequence of HIV-1
   2553..2786    +  LTR            3' LTR (ΔU3): self-inactivating 3' long terminal repeat (LTR) from HIV-1
   2864..2985    +  polyA_signal   SV40 poly(A) signal: SV40 polyadenylation signal
   3025..3160    +  rep_origin     SV40 ori: SV40 origin of replication
   3181..3199    -  promoter       T7 promoter: promoter for bacteriophage T7 RNA polymerase
   3207..3362    +  CDS            lacZα (fragment): LacZα fragment of β-galactosidase; lacZ fragment
   3367..3795    +  rep_origin     f1 ori (sequence partly withheld): f1 bacteriophage origin of replication; arrow indicates direction of (+) strand synthesis
   3848..3952    +  promoter       AmpR promoter: bla
   3953..4813    +  CDS            AmpR: β-lactamase; bla; confers resistance to ampicillin, carbenicillin, and related antibiotics
   4984..5572    +  rep_origin     ori: high-copy-number ColE1/pMB1/pBR322/pUC origin of replication
   5755..5847    +  CDS            lacI (fragment): lac repressor; lacI; The lac repressor binds to the lac operator to inhibit transcription in E. coli. This inhibition can be relieved by adding lactose or isopropyl-β-D-thiogalactopyranoside (IPTG).
   5860..5881    +  protein_bind   CAP binding site: CAP binding activates transcription in the presence of cAMP. E. coli catabolite activator protein
   5896..5926    +  promoter       lac promoter: promoter for the E. coli lac operon
   5934..5950    +  protein_bind   lac operator: The lac repressor binds to the lac operator to inhibit transcription in E. coli. This inhibition can be relieved by adding lactose or isopropyl-β-D-thiogalactopyranoside (IPTG). lac repressor encoded by lacI
   5995..6013    +  promoter       T3 promoter: promoter for bacteriophage T3 RNA polymerase
   6041..6267    +  promoter       RSV promoter: Rous sarcoma virus enhancer/promoter
   6268..6448    +  LTR            5' LTR (truncated): truncated 5' long terminal repeat (LTR) from HIV-1
   6495..6620    +  misc_feature   HIV-1 Ψ: packaging signal of human immunodeficiency virus type 1
   6604..6967    +  CDS            HIV-1 gag (fragment): gag protein from human immunodeficiency virus 1; gag
   7113..7346    +  misc_feature   RRE: The Rev response element (RRE) of HIV-1 allows for Rev-dependent mRNA export from the nucleus to the cytoplasm.
   7723..7749    +  CDS            Rev (fragment): human immunodeficiency virus 1 (HIV-1) Rev protein; rev; enhances nuclear export of unspliced and incompletely spliced viral mRNAs
   7753..7993    +  promoter       U6 promoter: RNA polymerase III promoter for human U6 snRNA
   8023..8098    +  misc_RNA       gRNA scaffold: guide RNA scaffold for the Streptococcus pyogenes CRISPR/Cas9 system
   8154..8271    +  misc_feature   cPPT/CTS: central polypurine tract and central termination sequence of HIV-1
>Addgene plasmid #77304 | NPR1 gRNA (BRDN0001149121) | addgene full sequence | sequence record 187500 | Addgene Assembled Sequence
CCCGGGTGCAAAGATGGATAAAGTTTTAAACAGAGAGGAATCTTTGCAGCTAATGGACCTTCTAGGTCTT
GAAAGGAGTGGGAATTGGCTCCGGTGCCCGTCAGTGGGCAGAGCGCACATCGCCCACAGTCCCCGAGAAG
TTGGGGGGAGGGGTCGGCAATTGATCCGGTGCCTAGAGAAGGTGGCGCGGGGTAAACTGGGAAAGTGATG
TCGTGTACTGGCTCCGCCTTTTTCCCGAGGGTGGGGGAGAACCGTATATAAGTGCAGTAGTCGCCGTGAA
CGTTCTTTTTCGCAACGGGTTTGCCGCCAGAACACAGGTAAGTGCCGTGTGTGGTTCCCGCGGGCCTGGC
CTCTTTACGGGTTATGGCCCTTGCGTGCCTTGAATTACTTCCACCTGGCTGCAGTACGTGATTCTTGATC
CCGAGCTTCGGGTTGGAAGTGGGTGGGAGAGTTCGAGGCCTTGCGCTTAAGGAGCCCCTTCGCCTCGTGC
TTGAGTTGAGGCCTGGCCTGGGCGCTGGGGCCGCCGCGTGCGAATCTGGTGGCACCTTCGCGCCTGTCTC
GCTGCTTTCGATAAGTCTCTAGCCATTTAAAATTTTTGATGACCTGCTGCGACGCTTTTTTTCTGGCAAG
ATAGTCTTGTAAATGCGGGCCAAGATCTGCACACTGGTATTTCGGTTTTTGGGGCCGCGGGCGGCGACGG
GGCCCGTGCGTCCCAGCGCACATGTTCGGCGAGGCGGGGCCTGCGAGCGCGGCCACCGAGAATCGGACGG
GGGTAGTCTCAAGCTGGCCGGCCTGCTCTGGTGCCTGGCCTCGCGCCGCCGTGTATCGCCCCGCCCTGGG
CGGCAAGGCTGGCCCGGTCGGCACCAGTTGCGTGAGCGGAAAGATGGCCGCTTCCCGGCCCTGCTGCAGG
GAGCTCAAAATGGAGGACGCGGCGCTCGGGAGAGCGGGCGGGTGAGTCACCCACACAAAGGAAAAGGGCC
TTTCCGTCCTCAGCCGTCGCTTCATGTGACTCCACGGAGTACCGGGCGCCGTCCAGGCACCTCGATTAGT
TCTCGAGCTTTTGGAGTACGTCGTCTTTAGGTTGGGGGGAGGGGTTTTATGCGATGGAGTTTCCCCACAC
TGAGTGGGTGGAGACTGAAGTTAGGCCAGCTTGGCACTTGATGTAATTCTCCTTGGAATTTGCCCTTTTT
GAGTTTGGATCTTGGTTCATTCTCAAGCCTCAGACAGTGGTTCAAAGTTTTTTTCTTCCATTTCAGGTGT
CGTGACGTACGGCCACCATGACCGAGTACAAGCCCACGGTGCGCCTCGCCACCCGCGACGACGTCCCCAG
GGCCGTACGCACCCTCGCCGCCGCGTTCGCCGACTACCCCGCCACGCGCCACACCGTCGATCCGGACCGC
CACATCGAGCGGGTCACCGAGCTGCAAGAACTCTTCCTCACGCGCGTCGGGCTCGACATCGGCAAGGTGT
GGGTCGCGGACGACGGCGCCGCCGTGGCGGTCTGGACCACGCCGGAGAGCGTCGAAGCGGGGGCGGTGTT
CGCCGAGATCGGCCCGCGCATGGCCGAGTTGAGCGGTTCCCGGCTGGCCGCGCAGCAACAGATGGAAGGC
CTCCTGGCGCCGCACCGGCCCAAGGAGCCCGCGTGGTTCCTGGCCACCGTCGGAGTCTCGCCCGACCACC
AGGGCAAGGGTCTGGGCAGCGCCGTCGTGCTCCCCGGAGTGGAGGCGGCCGAGCGCGCCGGGGTGCCCGC
CTTCCTGGAGACCTCCGCGCCCCGCAACCTCCCCTTCTACGAGCGGCTCGGCTTCACCGTCACCGCCGAC
GTCGAGGTGCCCGAAGGACCGCGCACCTGGTGCATGACCCGCAAGCCCGGTGCCTGAACGCGTTAAGTCG
ACAATCAACCTCTGGATTACAAAATTTGTGAAAGATTGACTGGTATTCTTAACTATGTTGCTCCTTTTAC
GCTATGTGGATACGCTGCTTTAATGCCTTTGTATCATGCTATTGCTTCCCGTATGGCTTTCATTTTCTCC
TCCTTGTATAAATCCTGGTTGCTGTCTCTTTATGAGGAGTTGTGGCCCGTTGTCAGGCAACGTGGCGTGG
TGTGCACTGTGTTTGCTGACGCAACCCCCACTGGTTGGGGCATTGCCACCACCTGTCAGCTCCTTTCCGG
GACTTTCGCTTTCCCCCTCCCTATTGCCACGGCGGAACTCATCGCCGCCTGCCTTGCCCGCTGCTGGACA
GGGGCTCGGCTGTTGGGCACTGACAATTCCGTGGTGTTGTCGGGGAAATCATCGTCCTTTCCTTGGCTGC
TCGCCTGTGTTGCCACCTGGATTCTGCGCGGGACGTCCTTCTGCTACGTCCCTTCGGCCCTCAATCCAGC
GGACCTTCCTTCCCGCGGCCTGCTGCCGGCTCTGCGGCCTCTTCCGCGTCTTCGCCTTCGCCCTCAGACG
AGTCGGATCTCCCTTTGGGCCGCCTCCCCGCGTCGACTTTAAGACCAATGACTTACAAGGCAGCTGTAGA
TCTTAGCCACTTTTTAAAAGAAAAGGGGGGACTGGAAGGGCTAATTCACTCCCAACGAAGACAAGATCTG
CTTTTTGCTTGTACTGGGTCTCTCTGGTTAGACCAGATCTGAGCCTGGGAGCTCTCTGGCTAACTAGGGA
ACCCACTGCTTAAGCCTCAATAAAGCTTGCCTTGAGTGCTTCAAGTAGTGTGTGCCCGTCTGTTGTGTGA
CTCTGGTAACTAGAGATCCCTCAGACCCTTTTAGTCAGTGTGGAAAATCTCTAGCAGTACGTATAGTAGT
TCATGTCATCTTATTATTCAGTATTTATAACTTGCAAAGAAATGAATATCAGAGAGTGAGAGGAACTTGT
TTATTGCAGCTTATAATGGTTACAAATAAAGCAATAGCATCACAAATTTCACAAATAAAGCATTTTTTTC
ACTGCATTCTAGTTGTGGTTTGTCCAAACTCATCAATGTATCTTATCATGTCTGGCTCTAGCTATCCCGC
CCCTAACTCCGCCCATCCCGCCCCTAACTCCGCCCAGTTCCGCCCATTCTCCGCCCCATGGCTGACTAAT
TTTTTTTATTTATGCAGAGGCCGAGGCCGCCTCGGCCTCTGAGCTATTCCAGAAGTAGTGAGGAGGCTTT
TTTGGAGGCCTAGGGACGTACCCAATTCGCCCTATAGTGAGTCGTATTACGCGCGCTCACTGGCCGTCGT
TTTACAACGTCGTGACTGGGAAAACCCTGGCGTTACCCAACTTAATCGCCTTGCAGCACATCCCCCTTTC
GCCAGCTGGCGTAATAGCGAAGAGGCCCGCACCGATCGCCCTTCCCAACAGTTGCGCAGCCTGAATGGCG
AATGGG
[124 nt withheld, positions 3367-3490]
C
[91 nt withheld, positions 3492-3582]
A
[49 nt withheld, positions 3584-3632]
CCTTTGACGTTGGAGTCCACGTTCTTT
[37 nt withheld, positions 3660-3696]
ACCCTATCTCGGTCTATTCTTTTGATTTATAAGGGATTTTGCCGATTTCGGCCTATTGGTTAAAAAATGA
GCTGATTTAACAAAAATTTAACGCGAATTTTAACAAAATATTAACGCTTACAATTTAGGTGGCACTTTTC
GGGGAAATGTGCGCGGAACCCCTATTTGTTTATTTTTCTAAATACATTCAAATATGTATCCGCTCATGAG
ACAATAACCCTGATAAATGCTTCAATAATATTGAAAAAGGAAGAGTATGAGTATTCAACATTTCCGTGTC
GCCCTTATTCCCTTTTTTGCGGCATTTTGCCTTCCTGTTTTTGCTCACCCAGAAACGCTGGTGAAAGTAA
AAGATGCTGAAGATCAGTTGGGTGCACGAGTGGGTTACATCGAACTGGATCTCAACAGCGGTAAGATCCT
TGAGAGTTTTCGCCCCGAAGAACGTTTTCCAATGATGAGCACTTTTAAAGTTCTGCTATGTGGCGCGGTA
TTATCCCGTATTGACGCCGGGCAAGAGCAACTCGGTCGCCGCATACACTATTCTCAGAATGACTTGGTTG
AGTACTCACCAGTCACAGAAAAGCATCTTACGGATGGCATGACAGTAAGAGAATTATGCAGTGCTGCCAT
AACCATGAGTGATAACACTGCGGCCAACTTACTTCTGACAACGATCGGAGGACCGAAGGAGCTAACCGCT
TTTTTGCACAACATGGGGGATCATGTAACTCGCCTTGATCGTTGGGAACCGGAGCTGAATGAAGCCATAC
CAAACGACGAGCGTGACACCACGATGCCTGTAGCAATGGCAACAACGTTGCGCAAACTATTAACTGGCGA
ACTACTTACTCTAGCTTCCCGGCAACAATTAATAGACTGGATGGAGGCGGATAAAGTTGCAGGACCACTT
CTGCGCTCGGCCCTTCCGGCTGGCTGGTTTATTGCTGATAAATCTGGAGCCGGTGAGCGTGGGTCTCGCG
GTATCATTGCAGCACTGGGGCCAGATGGTAAGCCCTCCCGTATCGTAGTTATCTACACGACGGGGAGTCA
GGCAACTATGGATGAACGAAATAGACAGATCGCTGAGATAGGTGCCTCACTGATTAAGCATTGGTAACTG
TCAGACCAAGTTTACTCATATATACTTTAGATTGATTTAAAACTTCATTTTTAATTTAAAAGGATCTAGG
TGAAGATCCTTTTTGATAATCTCATGACCAAAATCCCTTAACGTGAGTTTTCGTTCCACTGAGCGTCAGA
CCCCGTAGAAAAGATCAAAGGATCTTCTTGAGATCCTTTTTTTCTGCGCGTAATCTGCTGCTTGCAAACA
AAAAAACCACCGCTACCAGCGGTGGTTTGTTTGCCGGATCAAGAGCTACCAACTCTTTTTCCGAAGGTAA
CTGGCTTCAGCAGAGCGCAGATACCAAATACTGTTCTTCTAGTGTAGCCGTAGTTAGGCCACCACTTCAA
GAACTCTGTAGCACCGCCTACATACCTCGCTCTGCTAATCCTGTTACCAGTGGCTGCTGCCAGTGGCGAT
AAGTCGTGTCTTACCGGGTTGGACTCAAGACGATAGTTACCGGATAAGGCGCAGCGGTCGGGCTGAACGG
GGGGTTCGTGCACACAGCCCAGCTTGGAGCGAACGACCTACACCGAACTGAGATACCTACAGCGTGAGCT
ATGAGAAAGCGCCACGCTTCCCGAAGGGAGAAAGGCGGACAGGTATCCGGTAAGCGGCAGGGTCGGAACA
GGAGAGCGCACGAGGGAGCTTCCAGGGGGAAACGCCTGGTATCTTTATAGTCCTGTCGGGTTTCGCCACC
TCTGACTTGAGCGTCGATTTTTGTGATGCTCGTCAGGGGGGCGGAGCCTATGGAAAAACGCCAGCAACGC
GGCCTTTTTACGGTTCCTGGCCTTTTGCTGGCCTTTTGCTCACATGTTCTTTCCTGCGTTATCCCCTGAT
TCTGTGGATAACCGTATTACCGCCTTTGAGTGAGCTGATACCGCTCGCCGCAGCCGAACGACCGAGCGCA
GCGAGTCAGTGAGCGAGGAAGCGGAAGAGCGCCCAATACGCAAACCGCCTCTCCCCGCGCGTTGGCCGAT
TCATTAATGCAGCTGGCACGACAGGTTTCCCGACTGGAAAGCGGGCAGTGAGCGCAACGCAATTAATGTG
AGTTAGCTCACTCATTAGGCACCCCAGGCTTTACACTTTATGCTTCCGGCTCGTATGTTGTGTGGAATTG
TGAGCGGATAACAATTTCACACAGGAAACAGCTATGACCATGATTACGCCAAGCGCGCAATTAACCCTCA
CTAAAGGGAACAAAAGCTGGAGCTGCAAGCTTAATGTAGTCTTATGCAATACTCTTGTAGTCTTGCAACA
TGGTAACGATGAGTTAGCAACATGCCTTACAAGGAGAGAAAAAGCACCGTGCATGCCGATTGGTGGAAGT
AAGGTGGTACGATCGTGCCTTATTAGGAAGGCAACAGACGGGTCTGACATGGATTGGACGAACCACTGAA
TTGCCGCATTGCAGAGATATTGTATTTAAGTGCCTAGCTCGATACATAAACGGGTCTCTCTGGTTAGACC
AGATCTGAGCCTGGGAGCTCTCTGGCTAACTAGGGAACCCACTGCTTAAGCCTCAATAAAGCTTGCCTTG
AGTGCTTCAAGTAGTGTGTGCCCGTCTGTTGTGTGACTCTGGTAACTAGAGATCCCTCAGACCCTTTTAG
TCAGTGTGGAAAATCTCTAGCAGTGGCGCCCGAACAGGGACTTGAAAGCGAAAGGGAAACCAGAGGAGCT
CTCTCGACGCAGGACTCGGCTTGCTGAAGCGCGCACGGCAAGAGGCGAGGGGCGGCGACTGGTGAGTACG
CCAAAAATTTTGACTAGCGGAGGCTAGAAGGAGAGAGATGGGTGCGAGAGCGTCAGTATTAAGCGGGGGA
GAATTAGATCGCGATGGGAAAAAATTCGGTTAAGGCCAGGGGGAAAGAAAAAATATAAATTAAAACATAT
AGTATGGGCAAGCAGGGAGCTAGAACGATTCGCAGTTAATCCTGGCCTGTTAGAAACATCAGAAGGCTGT
AGACAAATACTGGGACAGCTACAACCATCCCTTCAGACAGGATCAGAAGAACTTAGATCATTATATAATA
CAGTAGCAACCCTCTATTGTGTGCATCAAAGGATAGAGATAAAAGACACCAAGGAAGCTTTAGACAAGAT
AGAGGAAGAGCAAAACAAAAGTAAGACCACCGCACAGCAAGCGGCCGCTGATCTTCAGACCTGGAGGAGG
AGATATGAGGGACAATTGGAGAAGTGAATTATATAAATATAAAGTAGTAAAAATTGAACCATTAGGAGTA
GCACCCACCAAGGCAAAGAGAAGAGTGGTGCAGAGAGAAAAAAGAGCAGTGGGAATAGGAGCTTTGTTCC
TTGGGTTCTTGGGAGCAGCAGGAAGCACTATGGGCGCAGCGTCAATGACGCTGACGGTACAGGCCAGACA
ATTATTGTCTGGTATAGTGCAGCAGCAGAACAATTTGCTGAGGGCTATTGAGGCGCAACAGCATCTGTTG
CAACTCACAGTCTGGGGCATCAAGCAGCTCCAGGCAAGAATCCTGGCTGTGGAAAGATACCTAAAGGATC
AACAGCTCCTGGGGATTTGGGGTTGCTCTGGAAAACTCATTTGCACCACTGCTGTGCCTTGGAATGCTAG
TTGGAGTAATAAATCTCTGGAACAGATTTGGAATCACACGACCTGGATGGAGTGGGACAGAGAAATTAAC
AATTACACAAGCTTAATACACTCCTTAATTGAAGAATCGCAAAACCAGCAAGAAAAGAATGAACAAGAAT
TATTGGAATTAGATAAATGGGCAAGTTTGTGGAATTGGTTTAACATAACAAATTGGCTGTGGTATATAAA
ATTATTCATAATGATAGTAGGAGGCTTGGTAGGTTTAAGAATAGTTTTTGCTGTACTTTCTATAGTGAAT
AGAGTTAGGCAGGGATATTCACCATTATCGTTTCAGACCCACCTCCCAACCCCGAGGGGACCCAGAGAGG
GCCTATTTCCCATGATTCCTTCATATTTGCATATACGATACAAGGCTGTTAGAGAGATAATTAGAATTAA
TTTGACTGTAAACACAAAGATATTAGTACAAAATACGTGACGTAGAAAGTAATAATTTCTTGGGTAGTTT
GCAGTTTTAAAATTATGTTTTAAAATGGACTATCATATGCTTACCGTAACTTGAAAGTATTTCGATTTCT
TGGCTTTATATATCTTGTGGAAAGGACGAAACACCGCCTCAAGTCATCCAACTGCGGTTTTAGAGCTAGA
AATAGCAAGTTAAAATAAGGCTAGTCCGTTATCAACTTGAAAAAGTGGCACCGAGTCGGTGCTTTTTTAA
GCTTGGCGTAACTAGATCTTGAGACAAATGGCAGTATTCATCCACAATTTTAAAAGAAAAGGGGGGATTG
GGGGGTACAGTGCAGGGGAAAGAATAGTAGACATAATAGCAACAGACATACAAACTAAAGAATTACAAAA
ACAAATTACAAAAATTCAAAATTTTCGGGTTTATTACAGGGACAGCAGAGATCCACTTTGGCGCCGGCTC
GAGGGGG
