>Addgene plasmid #77304 | NPR1 gRNA (BRDN0001149121) | depositor partial sequence | sequence record 144764 | Target Sequence
CCTCAAGTCATCCAACTGCG
