>Addgene plasmid #77304 | NPR1 gRNA (BRDN0001149121) | addgene partial sequence | sequence record 187499 | hU6-F
AGAAAGTAATAATTTCTTGGGTAGTTTGCAGTTTTAAAATTATGTTTTAAAATGGACTATCATATGCTTA
CCGTAACTTGAAAGTATTTCGATTTCTTGGCTTTATATATCTTGTGGAAAGGACGAAACACCGCCTCAAG
TCATCCAACTGCGGTTTTAGAGCTAGAAATAGCAAGTTAAAATAAGGCTAGTCCGTTATCAACTTGAAAA
AGTGGCACCGAGTCGGTGCTTTTTTAAGCTTGGCGTAACTAGATCTTGAGACAAATGGCAGTATTCATCC
ACAATTTTAAAAGAAAAGGGGGGATTGGGGGGTACAGTGCAGGGGAAAGAATAGTAGACATAATAGCAAC
AGACATACAAACTAAAGAATTACAAAAACAAATTACAAAAATTCAAAATTTTCGGGTTTATTACAGGGAC
AGCAGAGATCCACTTTGGCGCCGGCTCGAGGGGGCCCGGGTGCAAAGATGGATAAAGTTTTAAACAGAGA
GGAATCTTTGCAGCTAATGGACCTTCTAGGTCTTGAAAGGAGTGGGAATTGGCTCCGGTGCCCGTCAGTG
GGCAGAGCGC
